>Addgene plasmid #20475 | pWZL Neo Myr Flag DGKG | addgene partial sequence | sequence record 26296 | 20475 with pWZL-Fwd
CTCCTTCTCTAGGCGCCGGCCGGATCCAGAATTCGCCACCATGGGGTCTTCAAAATCTAAACCAAAGGAC
CCCAGCCAGCGCCGGCGCAGGATCCGAGGTTACCTTGACTACAAAGACGATGACGACAAGCAATTGACAA
GTTTGTACAAAAAAGTTGGCATGGGTGAAGAACGGTGGGTCTCCCTCACTCCAGAAGAATTTGACCAACT
CCAGAAATATTCAGAATATTCCTCCAAGAAGATAAAAGATGCCTTGACTGAATTTAATGAGGGTGGGAGC
CTCAAACAATATGACCCACATGAGCCGATTAGCTATGATGTCTTCAAGCTGTTCATGAGGGCGTACCTGG
AGGTGGACCTTCCCCAGCCACTGAGCACTCACCTCTTCCTGGCCTTCAGCCAGAAGCCCAGACACGAGAC
CTCTGACCACCCGACGGAGGGAGCCAGCAACAGTGAGGCCAACAGCGCAGATACTAATATACAGAATGCA
GATAATGCCACCAAAGCAGACGAGGCCTGTGCCCCTGATACTGAATCAAATATGGCTGAGAAGCAAGCAC
CAGCTGAAGACCAAGTGGCTGCGAGCCCCCTGGAACCCCCCGTCCCTCGGTCTTCAAGCTCGGANTCCCC
AGTGGTGTACCTGAAGGATGTTGTGTGCTACCTGTCCCTGCTGGAGACGGGGAGGCCTCNNNNAAGCTGG
AGTTCATGTTTCGCCTCT
