[The description below was written by a language model from this plasmid's Addgene catalogue record.]
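Description:
pWZL Neo Myr Flag DGKG is a retroviral mammalian expression plasmid built on the Gateway-compatible pWZL-Neo-Myr-Flag-DEST backbone. It carries the human DGKG open reading frame, which encodes diacylglycerol kinase gamma (about 90 kDa). The plasmid is propagated in bacteria under ampicillin selection, in a recombination-deficient strain chosen to limit rearrangement, a common precaution for vectors that contain repeated retroviral sequences. Copy number is not recorded. In mammalian cells, transduced or transfected populations are selected through the neomycin resistance marker using G418.

The ORF was first cloned into a Gateway entry vector and then transferred into the destination vector by an LR recombination reaction. This places it in frame behind two backbone-encoded N-terminal elements, a myristoylation signal and a Flag epitope. A myristoylation signal directs lipid modification of the fusion protein and so targets it to membranes, a strategy often used to promote constitutive activation of kinases. The Flag tag allows detection or immunoprecipitation with standard antibodies. The record does not name the promoter driving the insert or list the viral elements, and no feature table is provided, so the exact arrangement of LTRs, packaging signal and resistance cassette cannot be confirmed here.

The construct is one member of a library of myristoylated, Flag-tagged human kinase clones assembled for functional genomic screening in a study that sought oncogenic kinases in breast cancer. As a retroviral vector, it is suited to stable delivery and expression of membrane-targeted DGKG in mammalian cells. The depositors state that the identity of the gene was verified but that the clone was not fully sequenced, so minor mutations cannot be excluded.
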