Addgene plasmid #20475: pWZL Neo Myr Flag DGKG
Depositing lab: William Hahn & Jean Zhao. Depositing organization: Dana-Farber Cancer Institute. Publication: Integrative Genomic Approaches Identify IKBKE as a Breast Cancer Oncogene (Kinase Library Clones). Boehm JS, Zhao JJ, Yao J, Kim SY, Firestein R, Dunn IF, Sjostrom SK, Garraway LA, Weremowicz S, Richardson AL, Greulich H, Stewart CJ, Mulvey LA, Shen RR, Ambrogio L, Hirozane-Kishikawa T, Hill DE, Vidal M, Meyerson M, Grenier JK, Hinkle G, Root DE, Roberts TM, Lander ES, Polyak K, Hahn WC. Cell. 2007 Jun 15. 129(6):1065-1079. 10.1016/j.cell.2007.03.052 PubMed 17574021.
Backbone
  Vector backbone: pWZL-Neo-Myr-Flag-DEST
  Backbone manufacturer: William Hahn Lab (available at Addgene, #15300)
  Vector type: Mammalian Expression, Retroviral
  Selectable markers: Neomycin (select with G418)
Growth in bacteria
  Bacterial resistance: Ampicillin, 100 μg/mL
  Growth temperature: 37°C
  Growth strain: Stbl3
  Growth instructions: Stbl3 cells to prevent recombination.
  Copy number: Unknown
Gene/Insert
  Gene/Insert name: DGKG (alt name: diacylglycerol kinase, gamma 90 Kda)
  Species: H. sapiens (human)
  GenBank ID: NM_001346
  Entrez Gene: DGKG (a.k.a. DAGK3, DGK-GAMMA)
  Tag / fusion protein: Myr (N terminal on backbone); Flag (N terminal on backbone)
  Cloning method: Gateway Cloning
  Sequencing primers: 5′ pWZL-Fwd (GAA CCT CCT CGT TCG ACC); 3′ pWZL-Rev (TTC CGG GCC CTC ACA TTG)
Resource information
  A portion of this plasmid was derived from a plasmid made by: 2-C10
Terms and licenses: Academic/Nonprofit Terms; Industry Terms: Not Available to Industry
Depositor comments: ORFs were cloned into Gateway compatible pEntry vectors. An LR recombination reaction was performed to move the ORF to pWZL-Neo-Myr-Flag DEST such that the ORF would have 5' myristoylation and flag tags. This plasmid is part of a kinase library, and the gene has been verified, but has not been fully sequenced for minor mutations. Please see the following link for plasmids from this article that are not part of the kinase library http://www.addgene.org/pubmed/17574021
How to cite: pWZL Neo Myr Flag DGKG was a gift from William Hahn & Jean Zhao (Addgene plasmid # 20475 ; http://n2t.net/addgene:20475 ; RRID:Addgene_20475)
